>Addgene plasmid #226242 | pRSF_ApyAO | addgene full sequence | sequence record 450053 | Addgene NGS Result
CAACCCACTTACCTTGGTTCAAAGAGTTGGTAGCTCAGCGAACCTTGAGAAAACCACCGTTGGTAGCGGT
GGTTTTTCTTTATTTATGAGATGATGAATCAATCGGTCTATCAAGTCAACGAACAGCTATTCCGTTACTC
TAGATTTCAGTGCAATTTATCTCTTCAAATGTAGCACCTGAAGTCAGCCCCATACGATATAAGTTGTAAT
TCTCATGTTAGTCATGCCCCGCGCCCACCGGAAGGAGCTGACTGGGTTGAAGGCTCTCAAGGGCATCGGT
CGAGATCCCGGTGCCTAATGAGTGAGCTAACTTACATTAATTGCGTTGCGCTCACTGCCCGCTTTCCAGT
CGGGAAACCTGTCGTGCCAGCTGCATTAATGAATCGGCCAACGCGCGGGGAGAGGCGGTTTGCGTATTGG
GCGCCAGGGTGGTTTTTCTTTTCACCAGTGAGACGGGCAACAGCTGATTGCCCTTCACCGCCTGGCCCTG
AGAGAGTTGCAGCAAGCGGTCCACGCTGGTTTGCCCCAGCAGGCGAAAATCCTGTTTGATGGTGGTTAAC
GGCGGGATATAACATGAGCTGTCTTCGGTATCGTCGTATCCCACTACCGAGATGTCCGCACCAACGCGCA
GCCCGGACTCGGTAATGGCGCGCATTGCGCCCAGCGCCATCTGATCGTTGGCAACCAGCATCGCAGTGGG
AACGATGCCCTCATTCAGCATTTGCATGGTTTGTTGAAAACCGGACATGGCACTCCAGTCGCCTTCCCGT
TCCGCTATCGGCTGAATTTGATTGCGAGTGAGATATTTATGCCAGCCAGCCAGACGCAGACGCGCCGAGA
CAGAACTTAATGGGCCCGCTAACAGCGCGATTTGCTGGTGACCCAATGCGACCAGATGCTCCACGCCCAG
TCGCGTACCGTCTTCATGGGAGAAAATAATACTGTTGATGGGTGTCTGGTCAGAGACATCAAGAAATAAC
GCCGGAACATTAGTGCAGGCAGCTTCCACAGCAATGGCATCCTGGTCATCCAGCGGATAGTTAATGATCA
GCCCACTGACGCGTTGCGCGAGAAGATTGTGCACCGCCGCTTTACAGGCTTCGACGCCGCTTCGTTCTAC
CATCGACACCACCACGCTGGCACCCAGTTGATCGGCGCGAGATTTAATCGCCGCGACAATTTGCGACGGC
GCGTGCAGGGCCAGACTGGAGGTGGCAACGCCAATCAGCAACGACTGTTTGCCCGCCAGTTGTTGTGCCA
CGCGGTTGGGAATGTAATTCAGCTCCGCCATCGCCGCTTCCACTTTTTCCCGCGTTTTCGCAGAAACGTG
GCTGGCCTGGTTCACCACGCGGGAAACGGTCTGATAAGAGACACCGGCATACTCTGCGACATCGTATAAC
GTTACTGGTTTCACATTCACCACCCTGAATTGACTCTCTTCCGGGCGCTATCATGCCATACCGCGAAAGG
TTTTGCGCCATTCGATGGTGTCCGGGATCTCGACGCTCTCCCTTATGCGACTCCTGCATTAGGAAATTAA
TACGACTCACTATAGGGGAATTGTGAGCGGATAACAATTCCCCTGTAGAAATAATTTTGTTTAACTTTAA
TAAGGAGATATACCATGGGCAGCAGCCATCACCATCATCACCACAGCCAGATGGCGACCAAACCAAAAAA
GACCAAGGGCGTGAGCGTATCTATTGAAGGGAAATTACCGAAAATGACGTTAGATATGCCTGTCGATGCA
AAAAAAATCAAAGCTATTCAGAAATGTCTGGAGAACGGTAAACTCACCATTACCATGTCTAAAGTAGATC
TGGCAGGCGGTCGTATGGGGGAAGGTTATCTGTACGATTGAGATTCAAGGAGATATACCATGAACGGTCT
CCCGCCTTCTCTGCCTCGTGTGGACTCAACAGAAAGCCTGTTCGCGGAGCCTTTAGCATTCTTAGCGCAA
GCCCGTTCTCGTCACGGAGACGTGTTCGTTATGCGCGAGCACGGCCCCATCTTTTCCCGCGCATCGGATT
GTTCGGGTGTCATTGCTGTCTTTGGAGAGCACCGTTTACGTCAAATCCTTACGGACATCGACAACTTCGC
GTTACCGATGAGTGCCGCCGCCAAGATGGCATTACCTAAGAACCTCGTCAATTTAAACCGTGGCCTGCAT
AGTATGCGCGAGCCGGAGCATGGTCGTCACAAGCGTTTGCTTACCGGTACAATTAACCGCGAGCTCTTTG
ACGCCCACCGTTTCGAAATTCGCGCAGCGCTCAACCGCTTTTGTGAAATGCTCAAGGTAGATCGCCGTAT
CAGTGTGGTGAGCCGTATGCGCGAGCTGACGGTCGAGATGGCATCTCATATCTTTCTGGGTGCACAATGT
CAGGAAGACGATGAGTTGGCGTTTCTTCTTTCAGCCTATTTCACCCTGCGCCGCGAGGCTAGCTCATTAA
ACGCTCGTGACCCGTTGCTTTATCGTGACGAGCTGATCGGTGTGGGACAACAGCTGGACCGCACATTACG
CGAACGTATCCGCCGCTATCGTAAACGCCCCGTCGACGCCCGCGCCGGTCTGTTACAGCGTCTTGCTACG
GCAGGTCCGCCGGGCTCGCCTGCGTTGTCGGAAGATGAAATTGTGGGTCACGCCAACGTAATGTTCGTGT
CTTCCACGGAGCCGGTTGCCATGTCTCTTACGTGGTTGTTGCTGGTCTTAAGTCAACTGCCTGACTTACG
TCGTGCGCTGCGTGCGGAGATCGCGGACCGTGCGTCTATGCCGGCCAGTACTAATGGCGCGTCGTGGTTA
GAGAACGTTGTCAACGAGACGTTGCGCTTATTGACCCCAAATGCCCTGATGGTCCGCGCCACAACACGCG
CAGTGTCACTGCAAGGTGTTGCACTCCCGGCCCGCTGTGAGATTGTGGTATGTCCATTTCTGGCTCACCG
CGAGGCCAAACCATTTCCCGACCCCCACGCATTCTCACCATCGCGCTGGGAGACCGCGCGTCCCAGTCCT
TATGAGTACTTTCCTTTCGGGGCGGGCGGACACTTCTGTGCGGGGCGTAATTTGGCCCTCTCACTTATTC
GCGAAGTGTTGTCGACGCTGTTAAGCCGTTTCGATTTCGTTCTTGACGGTGAGCAAAGCATCGACTGGCG
CATTCATATTATGCTGATGCCCAAGGGAGACCCGGCTTTGATTGCTCACCCTGTGGATGAACGTGGCGAT
ACCCCGAGTCCAAAGTGGCGTGGGCCCATTACCGATTTATTTCACTTCGCCCCTGGGCTTTCATGACTCG
AGTCTGGTAAAGAAACCGCTGCTGCGAAATTTGAACGCCAGCACATGGACTCGTCTACTAGCGCAGCTTA
ATTAACCTAGGCTGCTGCCACCGCTGAGCAATAACTAGCATAACCCCTTGGGGCCTCTAAACGGGTCTTG
AGGGGTTTTTTGCTGAAACCTCAGGCATTTGAGAAGCACACGGTCACACTGCTTCCGGTAGTCAATAAAC
CGGTAAACCAGCAATAGACATAAGCGGCTATTTAACGACCCTGCCCTGAACCGACGACAAGCTGACGACC
GGGTCTCCGCAAGTGGCACTTTTCGGGGAAATGTGCGCGGAACCCCTATTTGTTTATTTTTCTAAATACA
TTCAAATATGTATCCGCTCATGAATTAATTCTTAGAAAAACTCATCGAGCATCAAATGAAACTGCAATTT
ATTCATATCAGGATTATCAATACCATATTTTTGAAAAAGCCGTTTCTGTAATGAAGGAGAAAACTCACCG
AGGCAGTTCCATAGGATGGCAAGATCCTGGTATCGGTCTGCGATTCCGACTCGTCCAACATCAATACAAC
CTATTAATTTCCCCTCGTCAAAAATAAGGTTATCAAGTGAGAAATCACCATGAGTGACGACTGAATCCGG
TGAGAATGGCAAAAGTTTATGCATTTCTTTCCAGACTTGTTCAACAGGCCAGCCATTACGCTCGTCATCA
AAATCACTCGCATCAACCAAACCGTTATTCATTCGTGATTGCGCCTGAGCGAGACGAAATACGCGGTCGC
TGTTAAAAGGACAATTACAAACAGGAATCGAATGCAACCGGCGCAGGAACACTGCCAGCGCATCAACAAT
ATTTTCACCTGAATCAGGATATTCTTCTAATACCTGGAATGCTGTTTTCCCGGGGATCGCAGTGGTGAGT
AACCATGCATCATCAGGAGTACGGATAAAATGCTTGATGGTCGGAAGAGGCATAAATTCCGTCAGCCAGT
TTAGTCTGACCATCTCATCTGTAACATCATTGGCAACGCTACCTTTGCCATGTTTCAGAAACAACTCTGG
CGCATCGGGCTTCCCATACAATCGATAGATTGTCGCACCTGATTGCCCGACATTATCGCGAGCCCATTTA
TACCCATATAAATCAGCATCCATGTTGGAATTTAATCGCGGCCTAGAGCAAGACGTTTCCCGTTGAATAT
GGCTCATACTCTTCCTTTTTCAATATTATTGAAGCATTTATCAGGGTTATTGTCTCATGAGCGGATACAT
ATTTGAATGTATTTAGAAAAATAAACAAATAGGCATGCAGCGCTCTTCCGCTTCCTCGCTCACTGACTCG
CTACGCTCGGTCGTTCGACTGCGGCGAGCGGTGTCAGCTCACTCAAAAGCGGTAATACGGTTATCCACAG
AATCAGGGGATAAAGCCGGAAAGAACATGTGAGCAAAAAGCAAAGCACCGGAAGAAGCCAACGCCGCAGG
CGTTTTTCCATAGGCTCCGCCCCCCTGACGAGCATCACAAAAATCGACGCTCAAGCCAGAGGTGGCGAAA
CCCGACAGGACTATAAAGATACCAGGCGTTTCCCCCTGGAAGCTCCCTCGTGCGCTCTCCTGTTCCGACC
CTGCCGCTTACCGGATACCTGTCCGCCTTTCTCCCTTCGGGAAGCGTGGCGCTTTCTCATAGCTCACGCT
GTTGGTATCTCAGTTCGGTGTAGGTCGTTCGCTCCAAGCTGGGCTGTGTGCACGAACCCCCCGTTCAGCC
CGACCGCTGCGCCTTATCCGGTAACTATCGTCTTGAGTCCAACCCGGTAAGACACGACTTATCGCCACTG
GCAGCAGCCATTGGTAACTGATTTAGAGGACTTTGTCTTGAAGTTATGCACCTGTTAAGGCTAAACTGAA
AGAACAGATTTTGGTGAGTGCGGTCCTC
Features (pLannotate 1.2.2; 15 found; start..end, strand, type, name):
    219..283     -  CDS            TcR (fragment): tetracycline efflux protein; tet; confers resistance to tetracycline
    298..319     -  protein_bind   CAP binding site: CAP binding activates transcription in the presence of cAMP. E. coli catabolite activator protein
    332..1414    -  CDS            lacI: lac repressor; lacI; The lac repressor binds to the lac operator to inhibit transcription in E. coli. This inhibition can be relieved by adding lactose or isopropyl-β-D-thiogalactopyranoside (IPTG).
   1415..1492    -  promoter       lacI promoter: lacI
   1500..1535    -  CDS            TcR (fragment): tetracycline efflux protein; tet; confers resistance to tetracycline
   1538..1556    +  promoter       T7 promoter: promoter for bacteriophage T7 RNA polymerase
   1557..1581    +  protein_bind   lac operator: The lac repressor binds to the lac operator to inhibit transcription in E. coli. This inhibition can be relieved by adding lactose or isopropyl-β-D-thiogalactopyranoside (IPTG). lac repressor encoded by lacI
   1596..1618    +  RBS            RBS: efficient ribosome binding site from bacteriophage T7 gene 10 (Olins and Rangwala, 1989)
   3299..3340    +  CDS            S-Tag (fragment): affinity and epitope tag derived from pancreatic ribonuclease A
   3370..3387    +  CDS            SET1 (fragment): solubility-enhancement tag derived from T7 phage gene 10B
   3395..3442    +  terminator     T7 terminator: transcription terminator for bacteriophage T7 RNA polymerase
   3606..3663    +  promoter       AmpR promoter (fragment): bla
   3672..4487    -  CDS            KanR: aminoglycoside phosphotransferase; aph(3')-Ia; confers resistance to kanamycin in bacteria or G418 (Geneticin®) in eukaryotes
   4488..4579    -  promoter       AmpR promoter: bla
   4595..136     -  rep_origin     RSF ori (across the origin): Plasmids containing the RSF 1030 origin of replication can be propagated in E. coli cells that contain additional plasmids with compatible origins.
