[The description below was written by a language model from this plasmid's Addgene catalogue record and pLannotate feature annotations shown in this document.]
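Description:
pRSF_ApyAO is a bacterial expression plasmid built on a pRSF backbone for co-producing the precursor peptide ApyA and its modifying cytochrome P450 enzyme ApyO in E. coli. It replicates from the RSF1030 origin, which is compatible with several other common origins and so allows it to be maintained alongside additional plasmids in the same cell. The record lists it as high copy. Selection is by kanamycin, conferred by an aminoglycoside phosphotransferase (KanR) gene. The 5,208 nt sequence also carries lacI with its own promoter, supplying lac repressor for regulated expression.

Both inserts derive from Burkholderia thailandensis E264 and are codon optimized for E. coli. ApyA carries an N-terminal hexahistidine tag, which would allow affinity purification of the peptide. The feature table annotates one T7 promoter with an adjacent lac operator and a T7 gene 10 ribosome binding site, followed by a long unannotated stretch ending before an S-Tag fragment and the T7 terminator. The two coding sequences presumably lie in this stretch, but they are not annotated, so their order and whether the second gene has its own promoter cannot be determined from the table. With this arrangement, expression requires a host supplying T7 RNA polymerase and is inducible with IPTG. The short TcR, S-Tag, SET1 and AmpR promoter fragments appear to be backbone remnants or weak annotation matches rather than functional elements.

The stated purpose is production of ApyA peptide modified in vivo by ApyO. The associated work concerns the biosynthesis of macrocyclic peptides by metalloenzymes, making the plasmid useful for studying this P450-catalysed modification.
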