Addgene plasmid #226242: pRSF_ApyAO
Purpose: Production of ApyA peptide modified by the cytochrome P450 enzyme ApyO
Depositing lab: Wilfred van der Donk. Depositing organization: University of Illinois at Urbana-Champaign. Publication: Biosynthesis of Macrocyclic Peptides with C-Terminal beta-Amino-alpha-keto Acid Groups by Three Different Metalloenzymes. Nguyen DT, Zhu L, Gray DL, Woods TJ, Padhi C, Flatt KM, Mitchell DA, van der Donk WA. ACS Cent Sci. 2024 Apr 11;10(5):1022-1032. doi: 10.1021/acscentsci.4c00088. eCollection 2024 May 22. PubMed 38799663.
Backbone
  Vector backbone: pRSF
  Vector type: Bacterial Expression
Growth in bacteria
  Bacterial resistance: Kanamycin, 50 μg/mL
  Growth temperature: 37°C
  Growth strain: DH5alpha
  Copy number: High Copy
Gene/Insert 1
  Gene/Insert name: His6_ApyA
  Species: Burkholderia thailandensis E264, codon optimized for E.coli expression
  Tag / fusion protein: Hexa-Histidine (N terminal on insert)
Gene/Insert 2
  Gene/Insert name: ApyO
  Species: Burkholderia thailandensis E264, codon optimized for E.coli expression
Terms and licenses: Academic/Nonprofit Terms; Industry Terms: Not Available to Industry
How to cite: pRSF_ApyAO was a gift from Wilfred van der Donk (Addgene plasmid # 226242 ; http://n2t.net/addgene:226242 ; RRID:Addgene_226242)
